>Addgene plasmid #146968 | pETM-60-NcQDE2 _506-938-Y595L_M | depositor full sequence | sequence record 289415 | Full Sequence
TGGCGAATGGG
[124 nt withheld, positions 12-135]
C
[91 nt withheld, positions 137-227]
A
[49 nt withheld, positions 229-277]
CCTTTGACGTTGGAGTCCACGTTCTTT
[37 nt withheld, positions 305-341]
ACCCTATCTCGGTCTATTCTTTTGATTTATAAGGGATTTTGCCGATTTCGGCCTATTGGTTAAAAAATGA
GCTGATTTAACAAAAATTTAACGCGAATTTTAACAAAATATTAACGTTTACAATTTCAGGTGGCACTTTT
CGGGGAAATGTGCGCGGAACCCCTATTTGTTTATTTTTCTAAATACATTCAAATATGTATCCGCTCATGA
ATTAATTCTTAGAAAAACTCATCGAGCATCAAATGAAACTGCAATTTATTCATATCAGGATTATCAATAC
CATATTTTTGAAAAAGCCGTTTCTGTAATGAAGGAGAAAACTCACCGAGGCAGTTCCATAGGATGGCAAG
ATCCTGGTATCGGTCTGCGATTCCGACTCGTCCAACATCAATACAACCTATTAATTTCCCCTCGTCAAAA
ATAAGGTTATCAAGTGAGAAATCACCATGAGTGACGACTGAATCCGGTGAGAATGGCAAAAGTTTATGCA
TTTCTTTCCAGACTTGTTCAACAGGCCAGCCATTACGCTCGTCATCAAAATCACTCGCATCAACCAAACC
GTTATTCATTCGTGATTGCGCCTGAGCGAGACGAAATACGCGATCGCTGTTAAAAGGACAATTACAAACA
GGAATCGAATGCAACCGGCGCAGGAACACTGCCAGCGCATCAACAATATTTTCACCTGAATCAGGATATT
CTTCTAATACCTGGAATGCTGTTTTCCCGGGGATCGCAGTGGTGAGTAACCATGCATCATCAGGAGTACG
GATAAAATGCTTGATGGTCGGAAGAGGCATAAATTCCGTCAGCCAGTTTAGTCTGACCATCTCATCTGTA
ACATCATTGGCAACGCTACCTTTGCCATGTTTCAGAAACAACTCTGGCGCATCGGGCTTCCCATACAATC
GATAGATTGTCGCACCTGATTGCCCGACATTATCGCGAGCCCATTTATACCCATATAAATCAGCATCCAT
GTTGGAATTTAATCGCGGCCTAGAGCAAGACGTTTCCCGTTGAATATGGCTCATAACACCCCTTGTATTA
CTGTTTATGTAAGCAGACAGTTTTATTGTTCATGACCAAAATCCCTTAACGTGAGTTTTCGTTCCACTGA
GCGTCAGACCCCGTAGAAAAGATCAAAGGATCTTCTTGAGATCCTTTTTTTCTGCGCGTAATCTGCTGCT
TGCAAACAAAAAAACCACCGCTACCAGCGGTGGTTTGTTTGCCGGATCAAGAGCTACCAACTCTTTTTCC
GAAGGTAACTGGCTTCAGCAGAGCGCAGATACCAAATACTGTCCTTCTAGTGTAGCCGTAGTTAGGCCAC
CACTTCAAGAACTCTGTAGCACCGCCTACATACCTCGCTCTGCTAATCCTGTTACCAGTGGCTGCTGCCA
GTGGCGATAAGTCGTGTCTTACCGGGTTGGACTCAAGACGATAGTTACCGGATAAGGCGCAGCGGTCGGG
CTGAACGGGGGGTTCGTGCACACAGCCCAGCTTGGAGCGAACGACCTACACCGAACTGAGATACCTACAG
CGTGAGCTATGAGAAAGCGCCACGCTTCCCGAAGGGAGAAAGGCGGACAGGTATCCGGTAAGCGGCAGGG
TCGGAACAGGAGAGCGCACGAGGGAGCTTCCAGGGGGAAACGCCTGGTATCTTTATAGTCCTGTCGGGTT
TCGCCACCTCTGACTTGAGCGTCGATTTTTGTGATGCTCGTCAGGGGGGCGGAGCCTATGGAAAAACGCC
AGCAACGCGGCCTTTTTACGGTTCCTGGCCTTTTGCTGGCCTTTTGCTCACATGTTCTTTCCTGCGTTAT
CCCCTGATTCTGTGGATAACCGTATTACCGCCTTTGAGTGAGCTGATACCGCTCGCCGCAGCCGAACGAC
CGAGCGCAGCGAGTCAGTGAGCGAGGAAGCGGAAGAGCGCCTGATGCGGTATTTTCTCCTTACGCATCTG
TGCGGTATTTCACACCGCATATATGGTGCACTCTCAGTACAATCTGCTCTGATGCCGCATAGTTAAGCCA
GTATACACTCCGCTATCGCTACGTGACTGGGTCATGGCTGCGCCCCGACACCCGCCAACACCCGCTGACG
CGCCCTGACGGGCTTGTCTGCTCCCGGCATCCGCTTACAGACAAGCTGTGACCGTCTCCGGGAGCTGCAT
GTGTCAGAGGTTTTCACCGTCATCACCGAAACGCGCGAGGCAGCTGCGGTAAAGCTCATCAGCGTGGTCG
TGAAGCGATTCACAGATGTCTGCCTGTTCATCCGCGTCCAGCTCGTTGAGTTTCTCCAGAAGCGTTAATG
TCTGGCTTCTGATAAAGCGGGCCATGTTAAGGGCGGTTTTTTCCTGTTTGGTCACTGATGCCTCCGTGTA
AGGGGGATTTCTGTTCATGGGGGTAATGATACCGATGAAACGAGAGAGGATGCTCACGATACGGGTTACT
GATGATGAACATGCCCGGTTACTGGAACGTTGTGAGGGTAAACAACTGGCGGTATGGATGCGGCGGGACC
AGAGAAAAATCACTCAGGGTCAATGCCAGCGCTTCGTTAATACAGATGTAGGTGTTCCACAGGGTAGCCA
GCAGCATCCTGCGATGCAGATCCGGAACATAATGGTGCAGGGCGCTGACTTCCGCGTTTCCAGACTTTAC
GAAACACGGAAACCGAAGACCATTCATGTTGTTGCTCAGGTCGCAGACGTTTTGCAGCAGCAGTCGCTTC
ACGTTCGCTCGCGTATCGGTGATTCATTCTGCTAACCAGTAAGGCAACCCCGCCAGCCTAGCCGGGTCCT
CAACGACAGGAGCACGATCATGCGCACCCGTGGGGCCGCCATGCCGGCGATAATGGCCTGCTTCTCGCCG
AAACGTTTGGTGGCGGGACCAGTGACGAAGGCTTGAGCGAGGGCGTGCAAGATTCCGAATACCGCAAGCG
ACAGGCCGATCATCGTCGCGCTCCAGCGAAAGCGGTCCTCGCCGAAAATGACCCAGAGCGCTGCCGGCAC
CTGTCCTACGAGTTGCATGATAAAGAAGACAGTCATAAGTGCGGCGACGATAGTCATGCCCCGCGCCCAC
CGGAAGGAGCTGACTGGGTTGAAGGCTCTCAAGGGCATCGGTCGAGATCCCGGTGCCTAATGAGTGAGCT
AACTTACATTAATTGCGTTGCGCTCACTGCCCGCTTTCCAGTCGGGAAACCTGTCGTGCCAGCTGCATTA
ATGAATCGGCCAACGCGCGGGGAGAGGCGGTTTGCGTATTGGGCGCCAGGGTGGTTTTTCTTTTCACCAG
TGAGACGGGCAACAGCTGATTGCCCTTCACCGCCTGGCCCTGAGAGAGTTGCAGCAAGCGGTCCACGCTG
GTTTGCCCCAGCAGGCGAAAATCCTGTTTGATGGTGGTTAACGGCGGGATATAACATGAGCTGTCTTCGG
TATCGTCGTATCCCACTACCGAGATATCCGCACCAACGCGCAGCCCGGACTCGGTAATGGCGCGCATTGC
GCCCAGCGCCATCTGATCGTTGGCAACCAGCATCGCAGTGGGAACGATGCCCTCATTCAGCATTTGCATG
GTTTGTTGAAAACCGGACATGGCACTCCAGTCGCCTTCCCGTTCCGCTATCGGCTGAATTTGATTGCGAG
TGAGATATTTATGCCAGCCAGCCAGACGCAGACGCGCCGAGACAGAACTTAATGGGCCCGCTAACAGCGC
GATTTGCTGGTGACCCAATGCGACCAGATGCTCCACGCCCAGTCGCGTACCGTCTTCATGGGAGAAAATA
ATACTGTTGATGGGTGTCTGGTCAGAGACATCAAGAAATAACGCCGGAACATTAGTGCAGGCAGCTTCCA
CAGCAATGGCATCCTGGTCATCCAGCGGATAGTTAATGATCAGCCCACTGACGCGTTGCGCGAGAAGATT
GTGCACCGCCGCTTTACAGGCTTCGACGCCGCTTCGTTCTACCATCGACACCACCACGCTGGCACCCAGT
TGATCGGCGCGAGATTTAATCGCCGCGACAATTTGCGACGGCGCGTGCAGGGCCAGACTGGAGGTGGCAA
CGCCAATCAGCAACGACTGTTTGCCCGCCAGTTGTTGTGCCACGCGGTTGGGAATGTAATTCAGCTCCGC
CATCGCCGCTTCCACTTTTTCCCGCGTTTTCGCAGAAACGTGGCTGGCCTGGTTCACCACGCGGGAAACG
GTCTGATAAGAGACACCGGCATACTCTGCGACATCGTATAACGTTACTGGTTTCACATTCACCACCCTGA
ATTGACTCTCTTCCGGGCGCTATCATGCCATACCGCGAAAGGTTTTGCGCCATTCGATGGTGTCCGGGAT
CTCGACGCTCTCCCTTATGCGACTCCTGCATTAGGAAGCAGCCCAGTAGTAGGTTGAGGCCGTTGAGCAC
CGCCGCCGCAAGGAATGGTGCATGCAAGGAGATGGCGCCCAACAGTCCCCCGGCCACGGGGCCTGCCACC
ATACCCACGCCGAAACAAGCGCTCATGAGCCCGAAGTGGCGAGCCCGATCTTCCCCATCGGTGATGTCGG
CGATATAGGCGCCAGCAACCGCACCTGTGGCGCCGGTGATGCCGGCCACGATGCGTCCGGCGTAGAGGAT
CGAGATCTCGATCCCGCGAAATTAATACGACTCACTATAGGGGAATTGTGAGCGGATAACAATTCCCCTC
TAGAAATAATTTTGTTTAACTTTAAGAAGGAGATATACCATGAAAGAAATTTTGGCTGTAGTTGAAGCCG
TATCCAATGAAAAGGCGCTACCTCGCGAGAAGATTTTCGAAGCATTGGAAAGCGCGCTGGCGACAGCAAC
AAAGAAAAAATATGAACAAGAGATCGACGTCCGCGTACAGATCGATCGCAAAAGCGGTGATTTTGACACT
TTCCGTCGCTGGTTAGTTGTTGATGAAGTCACCCAGCCGACCAAGGAAATCACCCTTGAAGCCGCACGTT
ATGAAGATGAAAGCCTGAACCTGGGCGATTACGTTGAAGATCAGATTGAGTCTGTTACCTTTGACCGTAT
CACTACCCAGACGGCAAAACAGGTTATCGTGCAGAAAGTGCGTGAAGCCGAACGTGCGATGGTGGTTGAT
CAGTTCCGTGAACACGAAGGTGAAATCATCACCGGCGTGGTGAAAAAAGTAAACCGCGACAACATCTCTC
TGGATCTGGGCAACAACGCTGAAGCCGTGATCCTGCGCGAAGATATGCTGCCGCGTGAAAACTTCCGCCC
TGGCGACCGCGTTCGTGGCGTGCTCTATTCCGTTCGCCCGGAAGCGCGTGGCGCGCAACTGTTCGTCACT
CGTTCCAAGCCGGAAATGCTGATCGAACTGTTCCGTATTGAAGTGCCAGAAATCGGCGAAGAAGTGATTG
AAATTAAAGCAGCGGCTCGCGATCCGGGTTCTCGTGCGAAAATCGCGGTGAAAACCAACGATAAACGTAT
CGATCCGGTAGGTGCTTGCGTAGGTATGCGTGGCGCGCGTGTTCAGGCGGTGTCTACTGAACTGGGTGGC
GAGCGTATCGATATCGTCCTGTGGGATGATAACCCGGCGCAGTTCGTGATTAACGCAATGGCACCGGCAG
ACGTTGCTTCTATCGTGGTGGATGAAGATAAACACACTATGGACATCGCCGTTGAAGCCGGTAATCTGGC
GCAGGCGATTGGCCGTAACGGTCAGAACGTGCGTCTGGCTTCGCAACTGAGCGGTTGGGAACTCAACGTG
ATGACCGTTGACGACCTGCAAGCTAAGCATCAGGCGGAAGCGCACGCAGCGATCGACACCTTCACCAAAT
ATCTCGACATCGACGAAGACTTCGCGACTGTTCTGGTAGAAGAAGGCTTCTCGACGCTGGAAGAATTGGC
CTATGTGCCGATGAAAGAGCTGTTGGAAATCGAAGGCCTTGATGAGCCGACCGTTGAAGCACTGCGCGAG
CGTGCTAAAAATGCACTGGCCACCATTGCACAGGCCCAGGAAGAAAGCCTCGGTGATAACAAACCGGCTG
ACGATCTGCTGAACCTTGAAGGGGTAGATCGTGATTTGGCATTCAAACTGGCCGCCCGTGGCGTTTGTAC
GCTGGAAGATCTCGCCGAACAGGGCATTGATGATCTGGCTGATATCGAAGGGTTGACCGACGAAAAAGCC
GGAGCACTGATTATGGCTGCCCGTAATATTTGCTGGTTCGGTGACGAAGCGACTAGTGGTTCTGGTCATC
ACCATCACCATCACTCCGCGGGTGAGAATCTTTATTTTCAGGGCGCCATGGCAGTCAAGGTCGCCAGACC
TTGCCGCAAGATTGAGAAGTGGACATACTTGGAACTGAAGGGTTCCAAGGCAAACGAAGGGGTGCCGCAA
GCTATGACCGCTTTTGCCGAATTCTTGAACAGAACGGGCATCCCGATTAACCCCAGGTTCTCGCCGGGCA
TGAGCATGTCAGTTCCAGGGAGCGAAAAAGAGTTCTTTGCCAAAGTGAAGGAACTCATGAGCTCGCACCA
ATTTGTGGTGGTTCTTTTACCCAGAAAGGATGTTGCGATCTTAAATATGGTGAAGCGGGCTGCCGATATC
ACATTTGGCGTTCACACAGTCTGTTGTGTAGCCGAAAAGTTCCTTAGCACTAAGGGGCAGCTGGGGTATT
TTGCCAACGTCGGCCTCAAGGTCAACCTCAAGTTTGGCGGCACCAATCACAATATCAAGACGCCCATTCC
TTTGCTCGCCAAGGGGAAGACGATGGTGGTGGGCTATGATGTCACCCATCCGACCAATCTAGCGGCTGGA
CAATCGCCTGCATCGGCTCCCAGTATTGTCGGCCTGGTCTCAACCATCGACCAACACCTTGGACAATGGC
CTGCAATGGTTTGGAACAACCCGCACGGCCAGGAGTCCATGACGGAACAGTTTACGGACAAGTTCAAGAC
GCGTCTGGAACTATGGCGCAGCAATCCCGCAAACAACCGCAGTCTCCCCGAGAATATCCTGATTTTCCGC
GATGGCGTCTCCGAGGGACAGTTCCAGATGGTCATCAAGGACGAGCTACCCCTGGTTCGCGCCGCCTGCA
AGCTGGTGTATCCAGCTGGCAAGCTACCGCGTATTACGCTGATTGTCTCTGTCAAGCGCCACCAGACTCG
CTTCTTCCCAACGGACCCGAAGCATATTCACTTCAAGTCCAAGAGCCCCAAGGAGGGTACTGTGGTTGAC
CGCGGCGTGACCAACGTCCGCTATTGGGACTTCTTTTTGCAGGCGCACGCGTCGCTCCAGGGCACGGCCC
GCTCGGCTCACTACACAGTTCTGGTGGATGAGATTTTCAGGGCCGACTATGGAAACAAGGCGGCCGACAC
GCTGGAGCAGCTGACGCATGACATGTGTTATCTCTTTGGACGAGCCACCAAGGCTGTCAGTATCTGCCCG
CCTGCGTACTATGCCGACTTGGTGTGCGACCGGGCGCGTATCCATCAGAAGGAGCTCTTTGACGCCCTCG
ATGAAAACGATAGCGTTAAGACCGATGATTTCGCAAGATGGGGTAACTCCGGGGCTGTTCATCCCAACCT
TAGGAACTCCATGTACTATATCTAGGCGGCCGCACTCGAGCACCACCACCACCACCACTGAGATCCGGCT
GCTAACAAAGCCCGAAAGGAAGCTGAGTTGGCTGCTGCCACCGCTGAGCAATAACTAGCATAACCCCTTG
GGGCCTCTAAACGGGTCTTGAGGGGTTTTTTGCTGAAAGGAGGAACTATATCCGGAT
Features (pLannotate 1.2.2; 21 found; start..end, strand, type, name):
     12..467     +  rep_origin     f1 ori (sequence partly withheld): f1 bacteriophage origin of replication; arrow indicates direction of (+) strand synthesis
    494..551     +  promoter       AmpR promoter (fragment): bla
    560..1375    -  CDS            KanR: aminoglycoside phosphotransferase; aph(3')-Ia; confers resistance to kanamycin in bacteria or G418 (Geneticin®) in eukaryotes
   1497..2085    +  rep_origin     ori: high-copy-number ColE1/pMB1/pBR322/pUC origin of replication
   2271..2413    -  misc_feature   bom: basis of mobility region from pBR322
   2515..2706    -  CDS            rop: Rop protein, which maintains plasmids at low copy number; rop
   2723..3103    +  CDS            YPB1_ECOLX: Protein predicted: Swiss-Prot protein existence level 4. From Escherichia coli.
   3175..3466    -  CDS            TcR (fragment): tetracycline efflux protein; tet; confers resistance to tetracycline
   3481..3502    -  protein_bind   CAP binding site: CAP binding activates transcription in the presence of cAMP. E. coli catabolite activator protein
   3515..4597    -  CDS            lacI: lac repressor; lacI; The lac repressor binds to the lac operator to inhibit transcription in E. coli. This inhibition can be relieved by adding lactose or isopropyl-β-D-thiogalactopyranoside (IPTG).
   4598..4675    -  promoter       lacI promoter: lacI
   4683..4962    -  CDS            TcR (fragment): tetracycline efflux protein; tet; confers resistance to tetracycline
   4984..5002    +  promoter       T7 promoter: promoter for bacteriophage T7 RNA polymerase
   5003..5027    +  protein_bind   lac operator: The lac repressor binds to the lac operator to inhibit transcription in E. coli. This inhibition can be relieved by adding lactose or isopropyl-β-D-thiogalactopyranoside (IPTG). lac repressor encoded by lacI
   5042..5064    +  RBS            RBS: efficient ribosome binding site from bacteriophage T7 gene 10 (Olins and Rangwala, 1989)
   5074..6552    +  CDS            NusA: transcription elongation protein (N utilization substance protein A); nusA; highly soluble in E. coli
   6568..6585    +  CDS            7xHis (fragment): 6xHis affinity tag
   6592..6614    +  CDS            capTEV™ (fragment): composite tag for in vivo biotinylation, TEV protease cleavage, and 6xHis tagging
   7942..7959    +  CDS            9xHis (fragment): 9xHis affinity tag
   7969..8018    +  CDS            SET1 (fragment): solubility-enhancement tag derived from T7 phage gene 10B
   8026..8073    +  terminator     T7 terminator: transcription terminator for bacteriophage T7 RNA polymerase
