[The description below was written by a language model from this plasmid's Addgene catalogue record and pLannotate feature annotations shown in this document.]
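Description:
pETM-60-NcQDE2_506-938-Y595L_M is a bacterial expression plasmid of about 8.1 kb for producing a fragment of the Neurospora crassa Argonaute protein QDE-2 (residues 506–938) carrying a Y595L point substitution. The catalogue entry lists the backbone as unknown, but the name points to pETM-60, and the annotated features match a pET-style layout. These include a ColE1/pBR322-type origin with the bom site and the rop gene, which keeps copy number low as the record states, an f1 phage origin, and a kanamycin resistance gene for selection in E. coli. A lacI gene with its own promoter supplies lac repressor. The short tetracycline-resistance fragments flanking it appear to be non-functional backbone remnants.

Expression is driven by a T7 promoter with an adjacent lac operator and the T7 gene 10 ribosome binding site, so transcription requires T7 RNA polymerase in the host and is induced with IPTG. The open reading frame begins with NusA, a highly soluble E. coli protein used as a solubility-enhancing fusion partner. NusA is followed by a His tag and a short match to a TEV-cleavage-containing tag, which suggests a protease site for removing the fusion partner after affinity purification. The QDE-2 insert itself is not annotated but presumably occupies the unannotated gap of roughly 1.3 kb downstream of these tags. A second His-tag sequence is annotated after that gap, ahead of the T7 terminator, though the record does not show whether it is translated in frame with the insert. The associated publication describes the crystal structure of the MID-PIWI lobe of a eukaryotic Argonaute, so the construct was most likely used to make recombinant mutant protein for structural or biochemical comparison with the wild type. The record does not state the specific role of the Y595L change.
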