Addgene plasmid #146968: pETM-60-NcQDE2 _506-938-Y595L_M
Purpose: Bacterial Expression of NcQde-2_506-938-Y595L
Depositing lab: Elisa Izaurralde. Depositing organization: Max Planck Institute for Developmental Biology. Publication: Crystal structure of the MID-PIWI lobe of a eukaryotic Argonaute protein. Boland A, Huntzinger E, Schmidt S, Izaurralde E, Weichenrieder O. Proc Natl Acad Sci U S A. 2011 Jun 28;108(26):10466-71. doi: 10.1073/pnas.1103946108. Epub 2011 Jun 6. PubMed 21646546.
Backbone
  Vector backbone: Unknown
  Vector type: Bacterial Expression
Growth in bacteria
  Bacterial resistance: Kanamycin, 50 μg/mL
  Growth temperature: 37°C
  Growth strain: DH5alpha
  Copy number: Low Copy
Gene/Insert
  Gene/Insert name: NcQde-2_506-938-Y595L
  Species: Neurospora crassa
  Cloning method: Unknown
Terms and licenses: Academic/Nonprofit Terms; Industry Terms: Not Available to Industry
Depositor comments: Sequence given by UniProt.: Q9P8T1 Plasmids from this collection were made available to the research community and donated after the lab closed. Please note that the sequence provided by the depositing laboratory may be theoretical/predicted or based on Sanger sequencing results. There may be discrepancies between sequencing results obtained by Addgene and the depositor sequence. If an Addgene verified sequence is not available, please contact before placing your order to request that our lab fully sequence the plasmid.
How to cite: pETM-60-NcQDE2 _506-938-Y595L_M was a gift from Elisa Izaurralde (Addgene plasmid # 146968 ; http://n2t.net/addgene:146968 ; RRID:Addgene_146968)
